Addgene plasmid #218741: pEGFP-C1-TULP3
Purpose: Expresses C-terminally EGFP-tagged TULP3 in mammalian cells
Depositing lab: Kazuhisa Nakayama.
Backbone
  Vector backbone: pEGFP-C1
  Backbone manufacturer: Clontech
  Backbone size w/o insert (bp): 4731
  Vector type: Mammalian Expression
  Selectable markers: Neomycin (select with G418)
Growth in bacteria
  Bacterial resistance: Kanamycin, 50 μg/mL
  Growth temperature: 37°C
  Growth strain: DH5alpha
  Copy number: High Copy
Gene/Insert
  Gene/Insert name: TULP3 (alt name: Tubby like protein 3)
  Species: H. sapiens (human)
  Insert size (bp): 1329
  Entrez Gene: TULP3 (a.k.a. TUBL3, MGC45295)
  Promoter: CMV
  Tag / fusion protein: EGFP (N terminal on backbone)
  Cloning method: Restriction Enzyme; 5′ cloning site EcoRI (not destroyed); 3′ cloning site SalI (not destroyed)
  Sequencing primers: 5′ CTGAGCAAAGACCCCAACGAG; 3′ GAAATTTGTGATGCTATTGC
Terms and licenses: Academic/Nonprofit Terms; Industry Terms: Not Available to Industry
How to cite: pEGFP-C1-TULP3 was a gift from Kazuhisa Nakayama (Addgene plasmid # 218741 ; http://n2t.net/addgene:218741 ; RRID:Addgene_218741)
