[The description below was written by a language model from this plasmid's Addgene catalogue record and pLannotate feature annotations shown in this document.]
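Description:
pEGFP-C1-TULP3 is a mammalian expression plasmid built on the Clontech pEGFP-C1 backbone and carrying the human TULP3 (tubby-like protein 3) coding sequence, cloned between the EcoRI and SalI sites of the multiple cloning site, both of which are retained. The sequenced construct is about 6.0 kb. It is maintained in E. coli at high copy through a ColE1/pUC-type origin and also carries an f1 phage origin. A single NeoR/KanR (Tn5 aminoglycoside phosphotransferase) gene serves both hosts. A bacterial bla-type promoter drives kanamycin resistance in bacteria, and the SV40 enhancer/early promoter with an HSV TK polyadenylation signal drives G418 resistance for selecting stable mammalian transfectants. The short large T antigen, ble and bGH poly(A) fragments in the annotation are most likely backbone remnants or partial annotation matches rather than functional elements.

The expression cassette consists of the human CMV immediate-early enhancer and promoter, the EGFP open reading frame, a short linker, the TULP3 coding sequence and an SV40 polyadenylation signal. The catalogue purpose line calls the protein "C-terminally EGFP-tagged", but both the tag field and the feature order show EGFP upstream of TULP3. The product is therefore EGFP fused to the N-terminus of TULP3, as expected for a C1-series vector.

According to the annotation, TULP3 is a phosphoinositide-binding protein that associates with the IFT-A complex. It is needed to recruit G protein-coupled receptors such as GPR161 to primary cilia, and it acts as a negative regulator of Sonic hedgehog signalling. The construct suits live or fixed-cell fluorescence imaging of TULP3 localisation, and the EGFP tag could also be used to detect or pull down the fusion protein, though the record gives no use beyond expression in mammalian cells.
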