Features (pLannotate 1.2.2; 15 found; start..end, strand, type, name):
     61..364     +  enhancer       CMV enhancer: human cytomegalovirus immediate early enhancer
    365..568     +  promoter       CMV promoter: human cytomegalovirus (CMV) immediate early promoter
    613..1329    +  CDS            EGFP: EGFP is a basic (constitutively fluorescent) green fluorescent protein published in 1996, derived from Aequorea victoria. It is reported to be a rapidly-maturing weak dimer with moderate acid sensitivity.
   1345..2670    +  CDS            TULP3: TULP3_HUMAN - Also known as TUBL3. Experimental evidence at protein level: Swiss-Prot protein existence level 1. Negative regulator of the Shh signaling transduction pathway: recruited to primary cilia via association with the IFT complex A (IFT- A) and is required for recruitment of G protein-coupled receptor GPR161 to cilia, a promoter of PKA-dependent basal repression machinery in Shh signaling. Binds to phosphorylated inositide (phosphoinositide) lipids. Both IFT-A- and phosphoinositide-binding properties are required to regulate ciliary G protein-coupled receptor trafficking. Not involved
   2673..2700    +  misc_feature   MCS (fragment): multiple cloning site
   2717..2801    +  CDS            large T antigen (fragment): large T antigen from SV40 (simian virus 40)
   2824..2945    +  polyA_signal   SV40 poly(A) signal: SV40 polyadenylation signal
   2979..3407    -  rep_origin     f1 ori (sequence partly withheld): f1 bacteriophage origin of replication; arrow indicates direction of (+) strand synthesis
   3434..3538    +  promoter       AmpR promoter: bla
   3540..3897    +  promoter       SV40 promoter: SV40 enhancer and early promoter
   3932..4726    +  CDS            NeoR/KanR: aminoglycoside phosphotransferase from Tn5; aph(3')-II (or nptII); confers resistance to neomycin, kanamycin, and G418 (Geneticin®)
   4747..4899    +  CDS            ble (fragment): BLE_KLEPN - Experimental evidence at protein level: Swiss-Prot protein existence level 1. Binding protein with a strong affinity to the bleomycin family of antibiotics. Binds to CL990; an antimitotic-antibiotic compound. From Klebsiella pneumoniae.
   4958..5005    +  polyA_signal   HSV TK poly(A) signal: herpes simplex virus thymidine kinase polyadenylation signal (Cole and Stacy, 1985)
   5096..5112    -  polyA_signal   bGH poly(A) signal (fragment): bovine growth hormone polyadenylation signal
   5334..5922    +  rep_origin     ori: high-copy-number ColE1/pMB1/pBR322/pUC origin of replication
>Addgene plasmid #218741 | pEGFP-C1-TULP3 | addgene full sequence | sequence record 434240 | Addgene NGS Result
TAGTTATTAATAGTAATCAATTACGGGGTCATTAGTTCATAGCCCATATATGGAGTTCCGCGTTACATAA
CTTACGGTAAATGGCCCGCCTGGCTGACCGCCCAACGACCCCCGCCCATTGACGTCAATAATGACGTATG
TTCCCATAGTAACGCCAATAGGGACTTTCCATTGACGTCAATGGGTGGAGTATTTACGGTAAACTGCCCA
CTTGGCAGTACATCAAGTGTATCATATGCCAAGTACGCCCCCTATTGACGTCAATGACGGTAAATGGCCC
GCCTGGCATTATGCCCAGTACATGACCTTATGGGACTTTCCTACTTGGCAGTACATCTACGTATTAGTCA
TCGCTATTACCATGGTGATGCGGTTTTGGCAGTACATCAATGGGCGTGGATAGCGGTTTGACTCACGGGG
ATTTCCAAGTCTCCACCCCATTGACGTCAATGGGAGTTTGTTTTGGCACCAAAATCAACGGGACTTTCCA
AAATGTCGTAACAACTCCGCCCCATTGACGCAAATGGGCGGTAGGCGTGTACGGTGGGAGGTCTATATAA
GCAGAGCTGGTTTAGTGAACCGTCAGATCCGCTAGCGCTACCGGTCGCCACCATGGTGAGCAAGGGCGAG
GAGCTGTTCACCGGGGTGGTGCCCATCCTGGTCGAGCTGGACGGCGACGTAAACGGCCACAAGTTCAGCG
TGTCCGGCGAGGGCGAGGGCGATGCCACCTACGGCAAGCTGACCCTGAAGTTCATCTGCACCACCGGCAA
GCTGCCCGTGCCCTGGCCCACCCTCGTGACCACCCTGACCTACGGCGTGCAGTGCTTCAGCCGCTACCCC
GACCACATGAAGCAGCACGACTTCTTCAAGTCCGCCATGCCCGAAGGCTACGTCCAGGAGCGCACCATCT
TCTTCAAGGACGACGGCAACTACAAGACCCGCGCCGAGGTGAAGTTCGAGGGCGACACCCTGGTGAACCG
CATCGAGCTGAAGGGCATCGACTTCAAGGAGGACGGCAACATCCTGGGGCACAAGCTGGAGTACAACTAC
AACAGCCACAACGTCTATATCATGGCCGACAAGCAGAAGAACGGCATCAAGGTGAACTTCAAGATCCGCC
ACAACATCGAGGACGGCAGCGTGCAGCTCGCCGACCACTACCAGCAGAACACCCCCATCGGCGACGGCCC
CGTGCTGCTGCCCGACAACCACTACCTGAGCACCCAGTCCGCCCTGAGCAAAGACCCCAACGAGAAGCGC
GATCACATGGTCCTGCTGGAGTTCGTGACCGCCGCCGGGATCACTCTCGGCATGGACGAGCTGTACAAGT
CCGGACTCAGATCTATGGAGGCTTCGCGCTGCCGGCTCAGTCCCAGCGGCGACAGTGTCTTCCATGAAGA
AATGATGAAGATGCGACAGGCTAAGCTGGATTATCAGAGGCTACTACTTGAGAAGAGGCAAAGGAAAAAG
CGCCTTGAGCCATTTATGGTGCAGCCCAATCCAGAAGCCAGGCTACGTCGGGCAAAGCCAAGGGCCAGTG
ATGAGCAGACTCCCTTGGTGAACTGTCATACTCCCCACAGCAATGTCATCTTACATGGTATTGATGGTCC
AGCTGCTGTCCTGAAACCAGACGAAGTTCATGCTCCATCAGTAAGCTCCTCTGTTGTGGAAGAAGATGCT
GAAAACACCGTGGATACTGCTTCCAAGCCAGGACTTCAGGAGCGTCTCCAAAAGCATGATATCTCTGAAA
GTGTGAACTTCGATGAGGAGACTGATGGAATATCCCAGTCAGCATGTTTAGAAAGACCCAATTCTGCATC
AAGCCAGAATTCAACCGATACAGGCACTTCCGGTTCTGCTACTGCCGCCCAACCAGCTGATAACCTCCTG
GGAGACATAGACTACCTGGAGGACTTTGTGTATAGTCCTGCCCCTCAAGGTGTCACAGTAAGATGTCGGA
TAATCCGGGATAAAAGGGGAATGGATCGGGGTCTCTTCCCCACCTACTATATGTACTTGGAAAAAGAAGA
AAATCAGAAGATATTTCTTCTTGCAGCTAGAAAGCGGAAAAAGAGCAAAACAGCCAACTACCTTATCTCC
ATTGATCCAGTTGATTTATCTCGTGAAGGAGAAAGTTATGTCGGCAAGCTTAGATCCAACCTCATGGGGA
CCAAGTTTACAGTTTATGACCGTGGCATCTGCCCCATGAAGGGCCGGGGTTTGGTAGGAGCGGCCCACAC
CCGGCAGGAGCTGGCTGCCATCTCCTATGAAACAAACGTACTTGGATTTAAAGGTCCTAGGAAAATGTCT
GTGATCATTCCTGGAATGACACTGAATCATAAGCAGATCCCCTATCAGCCACAAAACAACCATGACAGTT
TGCTCTCAAGGTGGCAGAACAGAACTATGGAAAATCTGGTTGAGCTGCACAACAAGGCCCCCGTCTGGAA
CAGTGACACTCAGTCCTATGTCCTCAACTTCCGTGGCCGGGTCACTCAGGCGTCTGTGAAGAACTTCCAG
ATAGTCCACAAAAATGACCCTGATTATATAGTCATGCAGTTTGGACGTGTGGCAGATGACGTGTTCACAC
TGGATTACAACTACCCACTTTGTGCAGTACAGGCCTTTGGCATCGGTCTTTCTAGCTTTGACAGTAAGCT
GGCGTGTGAATGAGTCGACGGTACCGCGGGCCCGGGATCCACCGGATCTAGATAACTGATCATAATCAGC
CATACCACATTTGTAGAGGTTTTACTTGCTTTAAAAAACCTCCCACACCTCCCCCTGAACCTGAAACATA
AAATGAATGCAATTGTTGTTGTTAACTTGTTTATTGCAGCTTATAATGGTTACAAATAAAGCAATAGCAT
CACAAATTTCACAAATAAAGCATTTTTTTCACTGCATTCTAGTTGTGGTTTGTCCAAACTCATCAATGTA
TCTTAACGCGTAAATTGTAAGCGTTAATATTTTGTTAAAATTCGCGTTAAATTTTTGTTAAATCAGCTCA
TTTTTTAACCAATAGGCCGAAATCGGCAAAATCCCTTATAAATCAAAAGAATAGACCGAGATAGGGT
[37 nt withheld, positions 3078-3114]
AAAGAACGTGGACTCCAACGTCAAAGG
[49 nt withheld, positions 3142-3190]
T
[91 nt withheld, positions 3192-3282]
G
[124 nt withheld, positions 3284-3407]
CAGGTGGCACTTTTCGGGGAAATGTGCGCGGAACCCCTATTTGTTTATTTTTCTAAATACATTCAAATAT
GTATCCGCTCATGAGACAATAACCCTGATAAATGCTTCAATAATATTGAAAAAGGAAGAGTCCTGAGGCG
GAAAGAACCAGCTGTGGAATGTGTGTCAGTTAGGGTGTGGAAAGTCCCCAGGCTCCCCAGCAGGCAGAAG
TATGCAAAGCATGCATCTCAATTAGTCAGCAACCAGGTGTGGAAAGTCCCCAGGCTCCCCAGCAGGCAGA
AGTATGCAAAGCATGCATCTCAATTAGTCAGCAACCATAGTCCCGCCCCTAACTCCGCCCATCCCGCCCC
TAACTCCGCCCAGTTCCGCCCATTCTCCGCCCCATGGCTGACTAATTTTTTTTATTTATGCAGAGGCCGA
GGCCGCCTCGGCCTCTGAGCTATTCCAGAAGTAGTGAGGAGGCTTTTTTGGAGGCCTAGGCTTTTGCAAA
GATCGATCAAGAGACAGGATGAGGATCGTTTCGCATGATTGAACAAGATGGATTGCACGCAGGTTCTCCG
GCCGCTTGGGTGGAGAGGCTATTCGGCTATGACTGGGCACAACAGACAATCGGCTGCTCTGATGCCGCCG
TGTTCCGGCTGTCAGCGCAGGGGCGCCCGGTTCTTTTTGTCAAGACCGACCTGTCCGGTGCCCTGAATGA
ACTGCAAGACGAGGCAGCGCGGCTATCGTGGCTGGCCACGACGGGCGTTCCTTGCGCAGCTGTGCTCGAC
GTTGTCACTGAAGCGGGAAGGGACTGGCTGCTATTGGGCGAAGTGCCGGGGCAGGATCTCCTGTCATCTC
ACCTTGCTCCTGCCGAGAAAGTATCCATCATGGCTGATGCAATGCGGCGGCTGCATACGCTTGATCCGGC
TACCTGCCCATTCGACCACCAAGCGAAACATCGCATCGAGCGAGCACGTACTCGGATGGAAGCCGGTCTT
GTCGATCAGGATGATCTGGACGAAGAGCATCAGGGGCTCGCGCCAGCCGAACTGTTCGCCAGGCTCAAGG
CGAGCATGCCCGACGGCGAGGATCTCGTCGTGACCCATGGCGATGCCTGCTTGCCGAATATCATGGTGGA
AAATGGCCGCTTTTCTGGATTCATCGACTGTGGCCGGCTGGGTGTGGCGGACCGCTATCAGGACATAGCG
TTGGCTACCCGTGATATTGCTGAAGAGCTTGGCGGCGAATGGGCTGACCGCTTCCTCGTGCTTTACGGTA
TCGCCGCTCCCGATTCGCAGCGCATCGCCTTCTATCGCCTTCTTGACGAGTTCTTCTGAGCGGGACTCTG
GGGTTCGAAATGACCGACCAAGCGACGCCCAACCTGCCATCACGAGATTTCGATTCCACCGCCGCCTTCT
ATGAAAGGTTGGGCTTCGGAATCGTTTTCCGGGACGCCGGCTGGATGATCCTCCAGCGCGGGGATCTCAT
GCTGGAGTTCTTCGCCCACCCTAGGGGGAGGCTAACTGAAACACGGAAGGAGACAATACCGGAAGGAACC
CGCGCTATGACGGCAATAAAAAGACAGAATAAAACGCACGGTGTTGGGTCGTTTGTTCATAAACGCGGGG
TTCGGTCCCAGGGCTGGCACTCTGTCGATACCCCACCGAGACCCCATTGGGGCCAATACGCCCGCGTTTC
TTCCTTTTCCCCACCCCACCCCCCAAGTTCGGGTGAAGGCCCAGGGCTCGCAGCCAACGTCGGGGCGGCA
GGCCCTGCCATAGCCTCAGGTTACTCATATATACTTTAGATTGATTTAAAACTTCATTTTTAATTTAAAA
GGATCTAGGTGAAGATCCTTTTTGATAATCTCATGACCAAAATCCCTTAACGTGAGTTTTCGTTCCACTG
AGCGTCAGACCCCGTAGAAAAGATCAAAGGATCTTCTTGAGATCCTTTTTTTCTGCGCGTAATCTGCTGC
TTGCAAACAAAAAAACCACCGCTACCAGCGGTGGTTTGTTTGCCGGATCAAGAGCTACCAACTCTTTTTC
CGAAGGTAACTGGCTTCAGCAGAGCGCAGATACCAAATACTGTTCTTCTAGTGTAGCCGTAGTTAGGCCA
CCACTTCAAGAACTCTGTAGCACCGCCTACATACCTCGCTCTGCTAATCCTGTTACCAGTGGCTGCTGCC
AGTGGCGATAAGTCGTGTCTTACCGGGTTGGACTCAAGACGATAGTTACCGGATAAGGCGCAGCGGTCGG
GCTGAACGGGGGGTTCGTGCACACAGCCCAGCTTGGAGCGAACGACCTACACCGAACTGAGATACCTACA
GCGTGAGCTATGAGAAAGCGCCACGCTTCCCGAAGGGAGAAAGGCGGACAGGTATCCGGTAAGCGGCAGG
GTCGGAACAGGAGAGCGCACGAGGGAGCTTCCAGGGGGAAACGCCTGGTATCTTTATAGTCCTGTCGGGT
TTCGCCACCTCTGACTTGAGCGTCGATTTTTGTGATGCTCGTCAGGGGGGCGGAGCCTATGGAAAAACGC
CAGCAACGCGGCCTTTTTACGGTTCCTGGCCTTTTGCTGGCCTTTTGCTCACATGTTCTTTCCTGCGTTA
TCCCCTGATTCTGTGGATAACCGTATTACCGCCATGCAT
